>Addgene plasmid #115433 | pRPL28 SpHIS5 (pNTI663) | depositor full sequence | sequence record 217456 | pRPL28 SpHIS5 (pNTI663) sequence 6218 bps
GCGCGGGGAGAGGCGGTTTGCGTATTGGGCGCTCTTCCGCTTCCTCGCTCACTGACTCGCTGCGCTCGGT
CGTTCGGCTGCGGCGAGCGGTATCAGCTCACTCAAAGGCGGTAATACGGTTATCCACAGAATCAGGGGAT
AACGCAGGAAAGAACATGTGAGCAAAAGGCCAGCAAAAGGCCAGGAACCGTAAAAAGGCCGCGTTGCTGG
CGTTTTTCCATAGGCTCCGCCCCCCTGACGAGCATCACAAAAATCGACGCTCAAGTCAGAGGTGGCGAAA
CCCGACAGGACTATAAAGATACCAGGCGTTTCCCCCTGGAAGCTCCCTCGTGCGCTCTCCTGTTCCGACC
CTGCCGCTTACCGGATACCTGTCCGCCTTTCTCCCTTCGGGAAGCGTGGCGCTTTCTCAATGCTCACGCT
GTAGGTATCTCAGTTCGGTGTAGGTCGTTCGCTCCAAGCTGGGCTGTGTGCACGAACCCCCCGTTCAGCC
CGACCGCTGCGCCTTATCCGGTAACTATCGTCTTGAGTCCAACCCGGTAAGACACGACTTATCGCCACTG
GCAGCAGCCACTGGTAACAGGATTAGCAGAGCGAGGTATGTAGGCGGTGCTACAGAGTTCTTGAAGTGGT
GGCCTAACTACGGCTACACTAGAAGGACAGTATTTGGTATCTGCGCTCTGCTGAAGCCAGTTACCTTCGG
AAAAAGAGTTGGTAGCTCTTGATCCGGCAAACAAACCACCGCTGGTAGCGGTGGTTTTTTTGTTTGCAAG
CAGCAGATTACGCGCAGAAAAAAAGGATCTCAAGAAGATCCTTTGATCTTTTCTACGGGGTCTGACGCTC
AGTGGAACGAAAACTCACGTTAAGGGATTTTGGTCATGAGATTATCAAAAAGGATCTTCACCTAGATCCT
TTTAAATTAAAAATGAAGTTTTAAATCAATCTAAAGTATATATGAGTAAACTTGGTCTGACAGTTACCAA
TGCTTAATCAGTGAGGCACCTATCTCAGCGATCTGTCTATTTCGTTCATCCATAGTTGCCTGACTCCCCG
TCGTGTAGATAACTACGATACGGGAGGGCTTACCATCTGGCCCCAGTGCTGCAATGATACCGCGAGACCC
ACGCTCACCGGCTCCAGATTTATCAGCAATAAACCAGCCAGCCGGAAGGGCCGAGCGCAGAAGTGGTCCT
GCAACTTTATCCGCCTCCATCCAGTCTATTAATTGTTGCCGGGAAGCTAGAGTAAGTAGTTCGCCAGTTA
ATAGTTTGCGCAACGTTGTTGCCATTGCTACAGGCATCGTGGTGTCACGCTCGTCGTTTGGTATGGCTTC
ATTCAGCTCCGGTTCCCAACGATCAAGGCGAGTTACATGATCCCCCATGTTGTGCAAAAAAGCGGTTAGC
TCCTTCGGTCCTCCGATCGTTGTCAGAAGTAAGTTGGCCGCAGTGTTATCACTCATGGTTATGGCAGCAC
TGCATAATTCTCTTACTGTCATGCCATCCGTAAGATGCTTTTCTGTGACTGGTGAGTACTCAACCAAGTC
ATTCTGAGAATAGTGTATGCGGCGACCGAGTTGCTCTTGCCCGGCGTCAATACGGGATAATACCGCGCCA
CATAGCAGAACTTTAAAAGTGCTCATCATTGGAAAACGTTCTTCGGGGCGAAAACTCTCAAGGATCTTAC
CGCTGTTGAGATCCAGTTCGATGTAACCCACTCGTGCACCCAACTGATCTTCAGCATCTTTTACTTTCAC
CAGCGTTTCTGGGTGAGCAAAAACAGGAAGGCAAAATGCCGCAAAAAAGGGAATAAGGGCGACACGGAAA
TGTTGAATACTCATACTCTTCCTTTTTCAATATTATTGAAGCATTTATCAGGGTTATTGTCTCATGAGCG
GATACATATTTGAATGTATTTAGAAAAATAAACAAATAGGGGTTCCGCGCACATTTCCCCGAAAAGTGCC
ACCTGACGTCTAAGAAACCATTATTATCATGACATTAACCTATAAAAATAGGCGTATCACGAGGCCCTTT
CGTCTCGCGCGTTTCGGTGATGACGGTGAAAACCTCTGACACATGCAGCTCCCGGAGACGGTCACAGCTT
GTCTGTAAGCGGATGCCGGGAGCAGACAAGCCCGTCAGGGCGCGTCAGCGGGTGTTGGCGGGTGTCGGGG
CTGGCTTAACTATGCGGCATCAGAGCAGATTGTACTGAGAGTGCACCATATGGACATATTGTCGTTAGAA
CGCGGCTACAATTAATACATAACCTTATGTATCATACACATACGATTTAGGTGACACTATAGAACGCGGC
CGCCAGCTGAAGCTTCGTACGCTGCAGGGGTCCTTTTCATCACGTGCTATAAAAATAATTATAATTTAAA
TTTTTTAATATAAATATATAAATTAAAAATAGAAAGTAAAAAAAGAAATTAAAGAAAAAATAGTTTTTGT
TTTCCGAAGATGTAAAAGACTCTAGGGGGATCGCCAACAAATACTACCTTTTATCTTGCTCTTCCTGCTC
TCAGGTATTAATGCCGAATTGTTTCATCTTGTCTGTGTAGAAGACCACACACGAAAATCCTGTGATTTTA
CATTTTACTTATCGTTAATCGAATGTATATCTATTTAATCTGCTTTTCTTGTCTAATAAATATATATGTA
AAGTACGCTTTTTGTTGAAATTTTTTAAACCTTTGTTTATTTTTTTTTCTTCATTCCGTAACTCTTCTAC
CTTCTTTATTTACTTTCTAAAATCCAAATACAAAACATAAAAATAAATAAACACAGAGTAAATTCCCAAA
TTATTCCATCATTAAAAGATACGAGGCGCGTGTAAGTTACAGGCAAGCGATCCGTCCGGATCCAAATTAT
GCCACCGTTACCTTACGTTTCATGGTTAATCATCGTTTACTGCCGCCTATGAGCGTAAGCTAATGTTATA
AAGAAACAAGCTATAATATTGTTAAATATAGTTGATCAACAGCATTGTAATGATTACAAGAGACGAGGTG
GAATGAACCTTATGAAATGCGTATTATATATAAACTGTAATAAGAGCTAAGTTGAATTGAAATCTACGAT
ACTTGATGTTGACATTATAGCACTAGTTCCCAGGAAACCCTTTCGAAAAACACAGCAAAAACAAGAGTAC
TGTAACCAATGTAACATCTGTACACCAGGGACCCACACATTACCAAAATCAAAATTATTTTTCTAATGCC
TGTTATTTTTCCTATTTTTCCTCTGGCGCGTGAATAGCCCGCAGAGACGCAAACAATTTTCCTCGCAGTT
TTTCGCTTGTTTAATGCGTATTTTCCCAGATAGGTTCAAACCTTTCATCTGTATCCCGTATATTTAAGAT
GGCGTTTGCTTTCTCCGTTGATTTTTTTCCTTCTTAGTGATTTTTTTGCATTAAATCCCAGAACAATCAT
CCAACTAATCAAGAATGCCTTCCAGATTCACTAAGACTAGAAAGCACAGAGGTCACGTCTCAGGTATGTA
GTTCCATTTGGAAGAGGGAATGAAAGAACCAAGACGGTGACTTTTTTTTTAGTGTTGTGCAACCAATATG
TCGTGTGTATATCATGGTACAGGAGAATGTCAATCAGCTAAGTGTACTCAACATATTTCTTTGTGTTTTG
ATTGCGAACTTTGTATTACCATCTCACTGTTGAGACGGCTTATTTGAGGTAATAGCTCGAGTAAATGTAC
TCTTCCATCGCAAACTGAGCAAAAAGAAAGTGTGCATAGCCTTTGTCATACTTCTCCTTTATTATACCAT
GATATTCAGAACAGTCATACTGTCTACTCATTTTACGGCTATAAAAGGTAACTTTCATTTAGATTATGGA
AAGCACTAATTATCGCTGTATCAATTGAAATGGTTGTAGAGAGCGCAATTATGAAAAAGAGTTACCACGT
TTCTTTTGTTTCGATAAAATGTCCAGTTGAAAACCTGTTTTACTAACGATTTAAAAATTGTATTTCATTA
CAATATTTTTTTTGTACAGCCGGTAAAGGTCGTATCGGTAAGCACAGAAAGCACCCCGGTGGTAGAGGTA
TGGCCGGTGGTCAACATCACCACAGAATTAACATGGATAAATACCATCCAGGTTATTTCGGTAAGGTTGG
TATGAGATACTTCCACAAGCAACAAGCTCATTTCTGGAAGCCAGTCTTGAACTTGGACAAATTGTGGACA
TTGATCCCAGAAGACAAGAGAGACCAATACTTGAAATCTGCTTCTAAGGAAACTGCTCCAGTTATTGACA
CTTTGGCAGCCGGTTACGGTAAGATCTTGGGTAAGGGTAGAATTCCAAATGTTCCAGTTATCGTCAAAGC
TAGATTCGTCTCCAAGTTGGCTGAAGAAAAAATCAGAGCTGCTGGTGGTGTTGTTGAATTGATCGCTTAA
GCGCATCAACAAAAACTCTATGTATTTTCCAATAAATTATATATCTTCAGTTTAATCTAATTCAACATCT
ACTTCTGTATTATTTCTATCACCCATTTTCACCGTTTTTTCGTCTTGTCTATTTTGAAGTTACCAGTGGC
AGATCCCAACGCTTTTATCGCGCTAGCACTTCTAAATAAGCGAATTTCTTATGATTTATGATTTTTATTA
TTAAATAAGTTATAAAAAAAATAAGTGTATACAAATTTTAAAGTGACTCTTAGGTTTTAAAACGAAAATT
CTTATTCTTGAGTAACTCTTTCCTGTAGGTCAGGTTGCTTTCTCAGGTATAGTATGAGGTCGCTCTTATT
GACCACACCTCTACCGGCAGATCCGCTAGGGATAACAGGGTAATATAGATCTGTTTAGCTTGCCTCGTCC
CCGCCGGGTCACCCGGCCAGCGACATGGAGGCCCAGAATACCCTCCTTGACAGTCTTGACGTGCGCAGCT
CAGGGGCATGATGTGACTGTCGCCCGTACATTTAGCCCATACATCCCCATGTATAATCATTTGCATCCAT
ACATTTTGATGGCCGCACGGCGCGAAGCAAAAATTACGGCTCCTCGCTGCAGACCTGCGAGCAGGGAAAC
GCTCCCCTCACAGACGCGTTGAATTGTCCCCACGCCGCGCCCCTGTAGAGAAATATAAAAGGTTAGGATT
TGCCACTGAGGTTCTTCTTTCATATACTTCCTTTTAAAATCTTGCTAGGATACAGTTCTCACATCACATC
CGAACATAAACAACCATGGGTAGGAGGGCTTTTGTAGAAAGAAATACGAACGAAACGAAAATCAGCGTTG
CCATCGCTTTGGACAAAGCTCCCTTACCTGAAGAGTCGAATTTTATTGATGAACTTATAACTTCCAAGCA
TACAAACCAAAAGGGAGAACAAGTAATCCAAGTAGACACGGGAATTGGATTCTTGGATCACATGTATCAT
GCACTGGCTAAACATGCAGGCTGGAGCTTACGACTTTACTCAAGAGGTGATTTAATCATCGATGATCATC
ACACTGCAGAAGATACTGCTATTGCACTTGGTATTGCATTCAAGCAGGCTATGAGTAACTTTGCCGGCGT
TAAAAGATTTGGACATGCTTATTGTCCACTTGACGAAGCTCTTTCTAGAAGCGTAGTTGACTTGTCGGGA
CGGCCCTATGCTGTTATCGATTTGGGATTAAAGCGTGAAAAGGTTGGGGAATTGTCCTGTGAAATGATCC
CTCACTTACTATATTCCTTTTCGGTAGCAGCTGGAATTACTTTGCATGTTACCTGCTTATATGGTAGTAA
TGACCATCATCGTGCTGAAAGCGCTTTTAAATCTCTGGCTGTTGCCATGCGCGCGGCTACTAGTCTTACT
GGAAGTTCTGAAGTCCCAAGCACGAAGGGAGTGTTGTAAAGAGTACTGACAATAAAAAGATTCTTGTTTT
CAAGAACTTGTCATTTGTATAGTTTTTTTATATTGTAGTTGTTCTATTTTAATCAAATGTTAGCGTGATT
TATATTTTTTTTCGCCTCGACATCATCTGCCCAGATGCGAAGTTAAGTGCGCAGAAAGTAATATCATGCG
TCAATCGTATGTGAATGCTGGTCGCTATACTGCTGTCGATTCGATACTAACGCCGCCATCCAGTTTAAAC
GAGCTCGAATTCATCGATGATATCAGATCCACTAGTGGCCTATGCGGCCGCGGATCTGCCGGTCTCCCTA
TAGTGAGTCGTATTAATTTCGATAAGCCAGGTTAACCTGCATTAATGAATCGGCCAAC
Features (pLannotate 1.2.2; 14 found; start..end, strand, type, name):
    215..803     -  rep_origin     ori: high-copy-number ColE1/pMB1/pBR322/pUC origin of replication
    974..1834    -  CDS            AmpR: β-lactamase; bla; confers resistance to ampicillin, carbenicillin, and related antibiotics
   1835..1939    -  promoter       AmpR promoter: bla
   2034..2069    +  CDS            rop (fragment): Rop protein, which maintains plasmids at low copy number; rop
   2171..2222    +  misc_feature   bom (fragment): basis of mobility region from pBR322
   2285..2303    +  promoter       SP6 promoter: promoter for bacteriophage SP6 RNA polymerase
   2349..2852    +  misc_feature   CEN/ARS: S. cerevisiae CEN6 centromere fused to an autonomously replicating sequence
   4006..4407    +  CDS            RPL28 (fragment): RL28_YEAST - Also known as CYH2. Experimental evidence at protein level: Swiss-Prot protein existence level 1. Component of the ribosome, a large ribonucleoprotein complex responsible for the synthesis of proteins in the cell. The small ribosomal subunit (SSU) binds messenger RNAs (mRNAs) and translates the encoded message by selecting cognate aminoacyl-transfer RNA (tRNA) molecules. The large subunit (LSU) contains the ribosomal catalytic site termed the peptidyl transferase center (PTC), which catalyzes the formation of peptide bonds, thereby polymerizing the amino acids delivered by tRNAs i
   4590..4777    +  terminator     ADH1 terminator: S. cerevisiae ADH1; transcription terminator for the S. cerevisiae alcohol dehydrogenase 1 (ADH1) gene
   4852..5195    +  promoter       TEF promoter: Ashbya gossypii TEF promoter
   5196..5849    +  CDS            S. pombe his5: imidazoleglycerol-phosphate dehydratase, required for histidine biosynthesis; Schizosaccharomyces pombe his5; yeast auxotrophic marker; corresponds to S. cerevisiae HIS3
   5855..6052    +  terminator     TEF terminator: Ashbya gossypii TEF terminator
   6157..6175    -  promoter       T7 promoter: promoter for bacteriophage T7 RNA polymerase
   6197..32      -  CDS            lacI (fragment) (across the origin): lac repressor; lacI; The lac repressor binds to the lac operator to inhibit transcription in E. coli. This inhibition can be relieved by adding lactose or isopropyl-β-D-thiogalactopyranoside (IPTG).
