>Addgene plasmid #115433 | pRPL28 SpHIS5 (pNTI663) | addgene full sequence | sequence record 225216 | Addgene NGS Result
GCGCGGGGAGAGGCGGTTTGCGTATTGGGCGCTCTTCCGCTTCCTCGCTCACTGACTCGCTGCGCTCGGT
CGTTCGGCTGCGGCGAGCGGTATCAGCTCACTCAAAGGCGGTAATACGGTTATCCACAGAATCAGGGGAT
AACGCAGGAAAGAACATGTGAGCAAAAGGCCAGCAAAAGGCCAGGAACCGTAAAAAGGCCGCGTTGCTGG
CGTTTTTCCATAGGCTCCGCCCCCCTGACGAGCATCACAAAAATCGACGCTCAAGTCAGAGGTGGCGAAA
CCCGACAGGACTATAAAGATACCAGGCGTTTCCCCCTGGAAGCTCCCTCGTGCGCTCTCCTGTTCCGACC
CTGCCGCTTACCGGATACCTGTCCGCCTTTCTCCCTTCGGGAAGCGTGGCGCTTTCTCATAGCTCACGCT
GTAGGTATCTCAGTTCGGTGTAGGTCGTTCGCTCCAAGCTGGGCTGTGTGCACGAACCCCCCGTTCAGCC
CGACCGCTGCGCCTTATCCGGTAACTATCGTCTTGAGTCCAACCCGGTAAGACACGACTTATCGCCACTG
GCAGCAGCCACTGGTAACAGGATTAGCAGAGCGAGGTATGTAGGCGGTGCTACAGAGTTCTTGAAGTGGT
GGCCTAACTACGGCTACACTAGAAGAACAGTATTTGGTATCTGCGCTCTGCTGAAGCCAGTTACCTTCGG
AAAAAGAGTTGGTAGCTCTTGATCCGGCAAACAAACCACCGCTGGTAGCGGTGGTTTTTTTGTTTGCAAG
CAGCAGATTACGCGCAGAAAAAAAGGATCTCAAGAAGATCCTTTGATCTTTTCTACGGGGTCTGACGCTC
AGTGGAACGAAAACTCACGTTAAGGGATTTTGGTCATGAGATTATCAAAAAGGATCTTCACCTAGATCCT
TTTAAATTAAAAATGAAGTTTTAAATCAATCTAAAGTATATATGAGTAAACTTGGTCTGACAGTTACCAA
TGCTTAATCAGTGAGGCACCTATCTCAGCGATCTGTCTATTTCGTTCATCCATAGTTGCCTGACTCCCCG
TCGTGTAGATAACTACGATACGGGAGGGCTTACCATCTGGCCCCAGTGCTGCAATGATACCGCGAGACCC
ACGCTCACCGGCTCCAGATTTATCAGCAATAAACCAGCCAGCCGGAAGGGCCGAGCGCAGAAGTGGTCCT
GCAACTTTATCCGCCTCCATCCAGTCTATTAATTGTTGCCGGGAAGCTAGAGTAAGTAGTTCGCCAGTTA
ATAGTTTGCGCAACGTTGTTGCCATTGCTACAGGCATCGTGGTGTCACGCTCGTCGTTTGGTATGGCTTC
ATTCAGCTCCGGTTCCCAACGATCAAGGCGAGTTACATGATCCCCCATGTTGTGCAAAAAAGCGGTTAGC
TCCTTCGGTCCTCCGATCGTTGTCAGAAGTAAGTTGGCCGCAGTGTTATCACTCATGGTTATGGCAGCAC
TGCATAATTCTCTTACTGTCATGCCATCCGTAAGATGCTTTTCTGTGACTGGTGAGTACTCAACCAAGTC
ATTCTGAGAATAGTGTATGCGGCGACCGAGTTGCTCTTGCCCGGCGTCAATACGGGATAATACCGCGCCA
CATAGCAGAACTTTAAAAGTGCTCATCATTGGAAAACGTTCTTCGGGGCGAAAACTCTCAAGGATCTTAC
CGCTGTTGAGATCCAGTTCGATGTAACCCACTCGTGCACCCAACTGATCTTCAGCATCTTTTACTTTCAC
CAGCGTTTCTGGGTGAGCAAAAACAGGAAGGCAAAATGCCGCAAAAAAGGGAATAAGGGCGACACGGAAA
TGTTGAATACTCATACTCTTCCTTTTTCAATATTATTGAAGCATTTATCAGGGTTATTGTCTCATGAGCG
GATACATATTTGAATGTATTTAGAAAAATAAACAAATAGGGGTTCCGCGCACATTTCCCCGAAAAGTGCC
ACCTGACGTCTAAGAAACCATTATTATCATGACATTAACCTATAAAAATAGGCGTATCACGAGGCCCTTT
CGTCTCGCGCGTTTCGGTGATGACGGTGAAAACCTCTGACACATGCAGCTCCCGGAGACGGTCACAGCTT
GTCTGTAAGCGGATGCCGGGAGCAGACAAGCCCGTCAGGGCGCGTCAGCGGGTGTTGGCGGGTGTCGGGG
CTGGCTTAACTATGCGGCATCAGAGCAGATTGTACTGAGAGTGCACCATATGGACATATTGTCGTTAGAA
CGCGGCTACAATTAATACATAACCTTATGTATCATACACATACGATTTAGGTGACACTATAGAACGCGGC
CGCCAGCTGAAGCTTCGTACGCTGCAGGTCCTTTTCATCACGTGCTATAAAAATAATTATAATTTAAATT
TTTTAATATAAATATATAAATTAAAAATAGAAAGTAAAAAAAGAAATTAAAGAAAAAATAGTTTTTGTTT
TCCGAAGATGTAAAAGACTCTAGGGGGATCGCCAACAAATACTACCTTTTATCTTGCTCTTCCTGCTCTC
AGGTATTAATGCCGAATTGTTTCATCTTGTCTGTGTAGAAGACCACACACGAAAATCCTGTGATTTTACA
TTTTACTTATCGTTAATCGAATGTATATCTATTTAATCTGCTTTTCTTGTCTAATAAATATATATGTAAA
GTACGCTTTTTGTTGAAATTTTTTAAACCTTTGTTTATTTTTTTTTCTTCATTCCGTAACTCTTCTACCT
TCTTTATTTACTTTCTAAAATCCAAATACAAAACATAAAAATAAATAAACACAGAGTAAATTCCCAAATT
ATTCCATCATTAAAAGATACGAGGCGCGTGTAAGTTACAGGCAAGCGATCCGTCCGGATCCAAATTATGC
CACCGTTACCTTACGTTTCATGGTTAATCATCGTTTACTGCCGCCTATGAGCGTAAGCTAATGTTATAAA
GAAACAAGCTATAATATTGTTAAATATAGTTGATCAACAGCATTGTAATGATTACAAGAGACGAGGTGGA
ATGAACCTTATGAAATGCGTATTATATATAAACTGTAATAAGAGCTAAGTTGAATTGAAATCTACGATAC
TTGATGTTGACATTATAGCACTAGTTCCCAGGAAACCCTTTCGAAAAACACAGCAAAAACAAGAGTACTG
TAACCAATGTAACATCTGTACACCAGGGACCCACACATTACCAAAATCAAAATTATTTTTCTAATGCCTG
TTATTTTTCCTATTTTTCCTCTGGCGCGTGAATAGCCCGCAGAGACGCAAACAATTTTCCTCGCAGTTTT
TCGCTTGTTTAATGCGTATTTTCCCAGATAGGTTCAAACCTTTCATCTGTATCCCGTATATTTAAGATGG
CGTTTGCTTTCTCCGTTGATTTTTTTCCTTCTTAGTGATTTTTTTGCATTAAATCCCAGAACAATCATCC
AACTAATCAAGAATGCCTTCCAGATTCACTAAGACTAGAAAGCACAGAGGTCACGTCTCAGGTATGTAGT
TCCATTTGGAAGAGGGAATGAAAGAACCAAGACGGTGACTTTTTTTTTAGTGTTGTGCAACCAATATGTC
GTGTGTATATCATGGTACAGGAGAATGTCAATCAGCTAAGTGTACTCAACATATTTCTTTGTGTTTTGAT
TGCGAACTTTGTATTACCATCTCACTGTTGAGACGGCTTATTTGAGGTAATAGCTCGAGTAAATGTACTC
TTCCATCGCAAACTGAGCAAAAAGAAAGTGTGCATAGCCTTTGTCATACTTCTCCTTTATTATACCATGA
TATTCAGAACAGTCATACTGTCTACTCATTTTACGGCTATAAAAGGTAACTTTCATTTAGATTATGGAAA
GCACTAATTATCGCTGTATCAATTGAAATGGTTGTAGAGAGCGCAATTATGAAAAAGAGTTACCACGTTT
CTTTTGTTTCGATAAAATGTCCAGTTGAAAACCTGTTTTACTAACGATTTAAAAATTGTATTTCATTACA
ATATTTTTTTTGTACAGCCGGTAAAGGTCGTATCGGTAAGCACAGAAAGCACCCCGGTGGTAGAGGTATG
GCCGGTGGTCAACATCACCACAGAATTAACATGGATAAATACCATCCAGGTTATTTCGGTAAGGTTGGTA
TGAGATACTTCCACAAGCAACAAGCTCATTTCTGGAAGCCAGTCTTGAACTTGGACAAATTGTGGACATT
GATCCCAGAAGACAAGAGAGACCAATACTTGAAATCTGCTTCTAAGGAAACTGCTCCAGTTATTGACACT
TTGGCAGCCGGTTACGGTAAGATCTTGGGTAAGGGTAGAATTCCAAATGTTCCAGTTATCGTCAAAGCTA
GATTCGTCTCCAAGTTGGCTGAAGAAAAAATCAGAGCTGCTGGTGGTGTTGTTGAATTGATCGCTTAAGC
GCATCAACAAAAACTCTATGTATTTTCCAATAAATTATATATCTTCAGTTTAATCTAATTCAACATCTAC
TTCTGTATTATTTCTATCACCCATTTTCACCGTTTTTTCGTCTTGTCTATTTTGAAGTTACCAGTGGCAG
ATCCCAACGCTTTTATCGCGCTAGCACTTCTAAATAAGCGAATTTCTTATGATTTATGATTTTTATTATT
AAATAAGTTATAAAAAAAATAAGTGTATACAAATTTTAAAGTGACTCTTAGGTTTTAAAACGAAAATTCT
TATTCTTGAGTAACTCTTTCCTGTAGGTCAGGTTGCTTTCTCAGGTATAGTATGAGGTCGCTCTTATTGA
CCACACCTCTACCGGCAGATCCGCTAGGGATAACAGGGTAATATAGATCTGTTTAGCTTGCCTCGTCCCC
GCCGGGTCACCCGGCCAGCGACATGGAGGCCCAGAATACCCTCCTTGACAGTCTTGACGTGCGCAGCTCA
GGGGCATGATGTGACTGTCGCCCGTACATTTAGCCCATACATCCCCATGTATAATCATTTGCATCCATAC
ATTTTGATGGCCGCACGGCGCGAAGCAAAAATTACGGCTCCTCGCTGCAGACCTGCGAGCAGGGAAACGC
TCCCCTCACAGACGCGTTGAATTGTCCCCACGCCGCGCCCCTGTAGAGAAATATAAAAGGTTAGGATTTG
CCACTGAGGTTCTTCTTTCATATACTTCCTTTTAAAATCTTGCTAGGATACAGTTCTCACATCACATCCG
AACATAAACAACCATGGGTAGGAGGGCTTTTGTAGAAAGAAATACGAACGAAACGAAAATCAGCGTTGCC
ATCGCTTTGGACAAAGCTCCCTTACCTGAAGAGTCGAATTTTATTGATGAACTTATAACTTCCAAGCATA
CAAACCAAAAGGGAGAACAAGTAATCCAAGTAGACACGGGAATTGGATTCTTGGATCACATGTATCATGC
ACTGGCTAAACATGCAGGCTGGAGCTTACGACTTTACTCAAGAGGTGATTTAATCATCGATGATCATCAC
ACTGCAGAAGATACTGCTATTGCACTTGGTATTGCATTCAAGCAGGCTATGAGTAACTTTGCCGGCGTTA
AAAGATTTGGACATGCTTATTGTCCACTTGACGAAGCTCTTTCTAGAAGCGTAGTTGACTTGTCGGGACG
GCCCTATGCTGTTATCGATTTGGGATTAAAGCGTGAAAAGGTTGGGGAATTGTCCTGTGAAATGATCCCT
CACTTACTATATTCCTTTTCGGTAGCAGCTGGAATTACTTTGCATGTTACCTGCTTATATGGTAGTAATG
ACCATCATCGTGCTGAAAGCGCTTTTAAATCTCTGGCTGTTGCCATGCGCGCGGCTACTAGTCTTACTGG
AAGTTCTGAAGTCCCAAGCACGAAGGGAGTGTTGTAAAGAGTACTGACAATAAAAAGATTCTTGTTTTCA
AGAACTTGTCATTTGTATAGTTTTTTTATATTGTAGTTGTTCTATTTTAATCAAATGTTAGCGTGATTTA
TATTTTTTTTCGCCTCGACATCATCTGCCCAGATGCGAAGTTAAGTGCGCAGAAAGTAATATCATGCGTC
AATCGTATGTGAATGCTGGTCGCTATACTGCTGTCGATTCGATACTAACGCCGCCATCCAGTTTAAACGA
GCTCGAATTCATCGATGATATCAGATCCACTAGTGGCCTATGCGGCCGCGGATCTGCCGGTCTCCCTATA
GTGAGTCGTATTAATTTCGATAAGCCAGGTTAACCTGCATTAATGAATCGGCCAAC
Features (pLannotate 1.2.2; 14 found; start..end, strand, type, name):
    215..803     -  rep_origin     ori: high-copy-number ColE1/pMB1/pBR322/pUC origin of replication
    974..1834    -  CDS            AmpR: β-lactamase; bla; confers resistance to ampicillin, carbenicillin, and related antibiotics
   1835..1939    -  promoter       AmpR promoter: bla
   2034..2069    +  CDS            rop (fragment): Rop protein, which maintains plasmids at low copy number; rop
   2171..2222    +  misc_feature   bom (fragment): basis of mobility region from pBR322
   2285..2303    +  promoter       SP6 promoter: promoter for bacteriophage SP6 RNA polymerase
   2347..2850    +  misc_feature   CEN/ARS: S. cerevisiae CEN6 centromere fused to an autonomously replicating sequence
   4004..4405    +  CDS            RPL28 (fragment): RL28_YEAST - Also known as CYH2. Experimental evidence at protein level: Swiss-Prot protein existence level 1. Component of the ribosome, a large ribonucleoprotein complex responsible for the synthesis of proteins in the cell. The small ribosomal subunit (SSU) binds messenger RNAs (mRNAs) and translates the encoded message by selecting cognate aminoacyl-transfer RNA (tRNA) molecules. The large subunit (LSU) contains the ribosomal catalytic site termed the peptidyl transferase center (PTC), which catalyzes the formation of peptide bonds, thereby polymerizing the amino acids delivered by tRNAs i
   4588..4775    +  terminator     ADH1 terminator: S. cerevisiae ADH1; transcription terminator for the S. cerevisiae alcohol dehydrogenase 1 (ADH1) gene
   4850..5193    +  promoter       TEF promoter: Ashbya gossypii TEF promoter
   5194..5847    +  CDS            S. pombe his5: imidazoleglycerol-phosphate dehydratase, required for histidine biosynthesis; Schizosaccharomyces pombe his5; yeast auxotrophic marker; corresponds to S. cerevisiae HIS3
   5853..6050    +  terminator     TEF terminator: Ashbya gossypii TEF terminator
   6155..6173    -  promoter       T7 promoter: promoter for bacteriophage T7 RNA polymerase
   6195..32      -  CDS            lacI (fragment) (across the origin): lac repressor; lacI; The lac repressor binds to the lac operator to inhibit transcription in E. coli. This inhibition can be relieved by adding lactose or isopropyl-β-D-thiogalactopyranoside (IPTG).
