[The description below was written by a language model from this plasmid's Addgene catalogue record and pLannotate feature annotations shown in this document.]
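Description:
pRPL28 SpHIS5 (pNTI663) is a low-copy yeast shuttle plasmid built on the pFA6a backbone, modified by the addition of a CEN/ARS element (the CEN6 centromere fused to an autonomously replicating sequence) so that it is stably maintained as an episome in Saccharomyces cerevisiae rather than serving only as a template for integration cassettes. In E. coli it replicates from a high-copy ColE1/pUC-type origin and is selected with ampicillin through the β-lactamase gene. Short rop, bom and lacI fragments are backbone remnants, and SP6 and T7 phage promoters flank the yeast portion of the plasmid.

The payload is a genomic copy of S. cerevisiae RPL28 (also known as CYH2), which encodes a protein of the large ribosomal subunit. It is expressed from its endogenous promoter, and an ADH1 terminator is annotated downstream. The coding sequence is recorded as wild-type, with the only listed change being an MfeI restriction site introduced into the intron. The feature tables mark only part of the coding region, consistent with a gene interrupted by an intron. Downstream lies the selection cassette typical of pFA6a vectors: Schizosaccharomyces pombe his5, driven by the Ashbya gossypii TEF promoter and ended by the TEF terminator. This gene complements his3 auxotrophy in budding yeast, allowing selection without histidine.

The stated purpose is expression of wild-type RPL28 from a HIS3-selectable plasmid, and the associated publication concerns turbidostat continuous culture for pooled analysis of complex libraries. The catalogue lists a total size of 5,527 bp, whereas both sequence records are about 6.2 kb. The two records differ from each other by only two nucleotides and carry identical annotations.
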