Addgene plasmid #115433: pRPL28 SpHIS5 (pNTI663)
Purpose: Expresses wild-type RPL28 from HIS3 yeast plasmid
Depositing lab: Nicholas Ingolia. Depositing organization: University of California, Berkeley. Publication: An Accessible Continuous-Culture Turbidostat for Pooled Analysis of Complex Libraries. McGeachy AM, Meacham ZA, Ingolia NT. ACS Synth Biol. 2019 Apr 19;8(4):844-856. doi: 10.1021/acssynbio.8b00529. Epub 2019 Apr 2. PubMed 30908907.
Backbone
  Vector backbone: pFA6a
  Backbone size w/o insert (bp): 2500
  Total vector size (bp): 5527
  Modifications to backbone: Yeast ARS/CEN
  Vector type: Yeast Expression
  Selectable markers: HIS3
Growth in bacteria
  Bacterial resistance: Ampicillin, 100 μg/mL
  Growth temperature: 37°C
  Growth strain: DH5alpha
  Copy number: High Copy
Gene/Insert 1
  Gene/Insert name: RPL28
  Species: S. cerevisiae (budding yeast)
  Insert size (bp): 1721
  Mutation: MfeI site in intron
  GenBank ID: NM_001180968
  Entrez Gene: RPL28 (a.k.a. YGL103W, CYH2)
  Promoter: endogenous
  Cloning method: Gibson Cloning
  Sequencing primers: 5′ N/A; 3′ N/A
Gene/Insert 2
  Gene/Insert name: HIS5
  Species: S. pombe (fission yeast)
  Insert size (bp): 1275
  Promoter: Ashbya gospii TEF1
  Cloning method: Unknown
  Sequencing primers: 5′ N/A; 3′ N/A
Terms and licenses: Academic/Nonprofit Terms; Industry Terms: Not Available to Industry
How to cite: pRPL28 SpHIS5 (pNTI663) was a gift from Nicholas Ingolia (Addgene plasmid # 115433 ; http://n2t.net/addgene:115433 ; RRID:Addgene_115433)
